Addgene plasmid #176375: pBACH2.2.0-gDNA
Purpose: Expresses spCas9 and gRNA sequence targeting BACH2
Depositing lab: Barbara Stranger & Kevin White.
Backbone
  Vector backbone: pX330
  Backbone manufacturer: addgene ID: 42230
  Vector type: CRISPR
Growth in bacteria
  Bacterial resistance: Ampicillin, 100 μg/mL
  Growth temperature: 37°C
  Growth strain: DH5alpha
  Copy number: High Copy
Gene/Insert
  Gene/Insert name: BACH2 gRNA
  gRNA/shRNA sequence: AAAGATTATACCTAGTGACT(CGG)
  Species: H. sapiens (human)
  Cloning method: Restriction Enzyme; 5′ cloning site BbsI (destroyed during cloning); 3′ cloning site BbsI (destroyed during cloning)
Terms and licenses: Academic/Nonprofit Terms; Industry Terms: Not Available to Industry
Depositor comments: gRNA sequence listed also includes (uncloned) PAM
How to cite: pBACH2.2.0-gDNA was a gift from Barbara Stranger & Kevin White (Addgene plasmid # 176375 ; http://n2t.net/addgene:176375 ; RRID:Addgene_176375)
