[The description below was written by a language model from this plasmid's Addgene catalogue record and pLannotate feature annotations shown in this document.]
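Description:
pBACH2.2.0-gDNA is an all-in-one CRISPR/Cas9 plasmid built on the pX330 backbone. It is designed to express Streptococcus pyogenes Cas9 together with a single guide RNA directed against the human BACH2 gene. It is propagated in E. coli as a high-copy plasmid through a ColE1/pUC-type origin and is selected with ampicillin via the β-lactamase (AmpR) gene. An f1 phage origin is also present, along with small annotated fragments of bom and rop that are backbone remnants.

The plasmid carries two expression units. A human U6 RNA polymerase III promoter drives the guide RNA. The BACH2-specific spacer was inserted between BbsI sites, which were destroyed during cloning, so it sits immediately upstream of the S. pyogenes gRNA scaffold. In the circular map the U6 promoter lies at the end of the numbered sequence and the scaffold at the start, so the spacer falls across the origin of numbering. A second, partial scaffold fragment is annotated just downstream. The depositor notes that the listed guide sequence includes the PAM, which is not part of the cloned spacer.

The second unit uses a hybrid CBh-type promoter (CMV enhancer, chicken β-actin promoter and a hybrid intron) to express Cas9. The annotation tool splits Cas9 into contiguous N- and C-terminal portions, but together these form one continuous coding sequence. Cas9 is fused at its C-terminus to a nucleoplasmin bipartite nuclear localization signal, and the unit ends with a bGH polyadenylation signal. Only one AAV2 ITR is annotated, downstream of this cassette, so the table does not indicate a packageable AAV genome. The record supports use for Cas9 cleavage at the BACH2 locus in human cells, but it does not state which part of the gene is targeted or the intended experiment.
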