Features (pLannotate 1.2.2; 18 found; start..end, strand, type, name):
      1..76      +  misc_RNA       gRNA scaffold: guide RNA scaffold for the Streptococcus pyogenes CRISPR/Cas9 system
     83..126     +  misc_RNA       gRNA scaffold (fragment): guide RNA scaffold for the Streptococcus pyogenes CRISPR/Cas9 system
    173..458     +  enhancer       CMV enhancer: human cytomegalovirus immediate early enhancer; contains an 18-bp deletion relative to the standard CMV enhancer
    460..737     +  promoter       chicken β-actin promoter: No description available
    738..965     +  intron         hybrid intron: hybrid between chicken β-actin (CBA) and minute virus of mice (MMV) introns (Gray et al., 2011)
   1103..2704    +  CDS            Cas9(N): N-terminal portion of Streptococcus pyogenes Cas9 (Zetsche et al., 2015)
   2705..5203    +  CDS            Cas9(C): C-terminal portion of Streptococcus pyogenes Cas9 (Zetsche et al., 2015)
   5204..5251    +  CDS            nucleoplasmin NLS: bipartite nuclear localization signal from nucleoplasmin
   5285..5396    +  polyA_signal   bGH poly(A) signal: bovine growth hormone polyadenylation signal
   5501..5641    +  repeat_region  AAV2 ITR: inverted terminal repeat of adeno-associated virus serotype 2 inverted
   5646..5697    -  misc_feature   bom (fragment): basis of mobility region from pBR322
   5716..6171    +  rep_origin     f1 ori (sequence partly withheld): f1 bacteriophage origin of replication; arrow indicates direction of (+) strand synthesis
   6172..6221    -  misc_feature   bom (fragment): basis of mobility region from pBR322
   6323..6358    -  CDS            rop (fragment): Rop protein, which maintains plasmids at low copy number; rop
   6453..6557    +  promoter       AmpR promoter: bla
   6558..7418    +  CDS            AmpR: β-lactamase; bla; confers resistance to ampicillin, carbenicillin, and related antibiotics
   7589..8177    +  rep_origin     ori: high-copy-number ColE1/pMB1/pBR322/pUC origin of replication
   8239..8479    +  promoter       U6 promoter: RNA polymerase III promoter for human U6 snRNA
>Addgene plasmid #176375 | pBACH2.2.0-gDNA | addgene full sequence | sequence record 347302 | Addgene NGS Result
GTTTTAGAGCTAGAAATAGCAAGTTAAAATAAGGCTAGTCCGTTATCAACTTGAAAAAGTGGCACCGAGT
CGGTGCTTTTTTGTTTTAGAGCTAGAAATAGCAAGTTAAAATAAGGCTAGTCCGTTTTTAGCGCGTGCGC
CAATTCTGCAGACAAATGGCTCTAGAGGTACCCGTTACATAACTTACGGTAAATGGCCCGCCTGGCTGAC
CGCCCAACGACCCCCGCCCATTGACGTCAATAGTAACGCCAATAGGGACTTTCCATTGACGTCAATGGGT
GGAGTATTTACGGTAAACTGCCCACTTGGCAGTACATCAAGTGTATCATATGCCAAGTACGCCCCCTATT
GACGTCAATGACGGTAAATGGCCCGCCTGGCATTGTGCCCAGTACATGACCTTATGGGACTTTCCTACTT
GGCAGTACATCTACGTATTAGTCATCGCTATTACCATGGTCGAGGTGAGCCCCACGTTCTGCTTCACTCT
CCCCATCTCCCCCCCCTCCCCACCCCCAATTTTGTATTTATTTATTTTTTAATTATTTTGTGCAGCGATG
GGGGCGGGGGGGGGGGGGGGGCGCGCGCCRGGSGGGGSGGGGSGGGGSGRGGGGSGGGGSGGGGSGRGGC
GGRGAGGKGCGGCGGCAGCCAATCAGAGCGGCGCGCTCCGAAAGTTTCCTTTTATGGCGAGGCGGCGGCG
GCGGCGGCCCTATAAAAAGCGAAGCGCGCGGCGGGCGGGAGTCGCTGCGCGCTGCCTTCGCCCCGTGCCC
CGCTCCGCCGCCGCCTCGCGCCGCCCGCCCCGGCTCTGACTGACCGCGTTACTCCCACAGGTGAGCGGGC
GGGACGGCCCTTCTCCTCCGGGCTGTAATTAGCTGAGCAAGAGGTAAGGGTTTAAGGGATGGTTGGTTGG
TGGGGTATTAATGTTTAATTACCTGGAGCACCTGCCTGAAATCACTTTTTTTCAGGTTGGACCGGTGCCA
CCATGGACTATAAGGACCACGACGGAGACTACAAGGATCATGATATTGATTACAAAGACGATGACGATAA
GATGGCCCCAAAGAAGAAGCGGAAGGTCGGTATCCACGGAGTCCCAGCAGCCGACAAGAAGTACAGCATC
GGCCTGGACATCGGCACCAACTCTGTGGGCTGGGCCGTGATCACCGACGAGTACAAGGTGCCCAGCAAGA
AATTCAAGGTGCTGGGCAACACCGACCGGCACAGCATCAAGAAGAACCTGATCGGAGCCCTGCTGTTCGA
CAGCGGCGAAACAGCCGAGGCCACCCGGCTGAAGAGAACCGCCAGAAGAAGATACACCAGACGGAAGAAC
CGGATCTGCTATCTGCAAGAGATCTTCAGCAACGAGATGGCCAAGGTGGACGACAGCTTCTTCCACAGAC
TGGAAGAGTCCTTCCTGGTGGAAGAGGATAAGAAGCACGAGCGGCACCCCATCTTCGGCAACATCGTGGA
CGAGGTGGCCTACCACGAGAAGTACCCCACCATCTACCACCTGAGAAAGAAACTGGTGGACAGCACCGAC
AAGGCCGACCTGCGGCTGATCTATCTGGCCCTGGCCCACATGATCAAGTTCCGGGGCCACTTCCTGATCG
AGGGCGACCTGAACCCCGACAACAGCGACGTGGACAAGCTGTTCATCCAGCTGGTGCAGACCTACAACCA
GCTGTTCGAGGAAAACCCCATCAACGCCAGCGGCGTGGACGCCAAGGCCATCCTGTCTGCCAGACTGAGC
AAGAGCAGACGGCTGGAAAATCTGATCGCCCAGCTGCCCGGCGAGAAGAAGAATGGCCTGTTCGGAAACC
TGATTGCCCTGAGCCTGGGCCTGACCCCCAACTTCAAGAGCAACTTCGACCTGGCCGAGGATGCCAAACT
GCAGCTGAGCAAGGACACCTACGACGACGACCTGGACAACCTGCTGGCCCAGATCGGCGACCAGTACGCC
GACCTGTTTCTGGCCGCCAAGAACCTGTCCGACGCCATCCTGCTGAGCGACATCCTGAGAGTGAACACCG
AGATCACCAAGGCCCCCCTGAGCGCCTCTATGATCAAGAGATACGACGAGCACCACCAGGACCTGACCCT
GCTGAAAGCTCTCGTGCGGCAGCAGCTGCCTGAGAAGTACAAAGAGATTTTCTTCGACCAGAGCAAGAAC
GGCTACGCCGGCTACATTGACGGCGGAGCCAGCCAGGAAGAGTTCTACAAGTTCATCAAGCCCATCCTGG
AAAAGATGGACGGCACCGAGGAACTGCTCGTGAAGCTGAACAGAGAGGACCTGCTGCGGAAGCAGCGGAC
CTTCGACAACGGCAGCATCCCCCACCAGATCCACCTGGGAGAGCTGCACGCCATTCTGCGGCGGCAGGAA
GATTTTTACCCATTCCTGAAGGACAACCGGGAAAAGATCGAGAAGATCCTGACCTTCCGCATCCCCTACT
ACGTGGGCCCTCTGGCCAGGGGAAACAGCAGATTCGCCTGGATGACCAGAAAGAGCGAGGAAACCATCAC
CCCCTGGAACTTCGAGGAAGTGGTGGACAAGGGCGCTTCCGCCCAGAGCTTCATCGAGCGGATGACCAAC
TTCGATAAGAACCTGCCCAACGAGAAGGTGCTGCCCAAGCACAGCCTGCTGTACGAGTACTTCACCGTGT
ATAACGAGCTGACCAAAGTGAAATACGTGACCGAGGGAATGAGAAAGCCCGCCTTCCTGAGCGGCGAGCA
GAAAAAGGCCATCGTGGACCTGCTGTTCAAGACCAACCGGAAAGTGACCGTGAAGCAGCTGAAAGAGGAC
TACTTCAAGAAAATCGAGTGCTTCGACTCCGTGGAAATCTCCGGCGTGGAAGATCGGTTCAACGCCTCCC
TGGGCACATACCACGATCTGCTGAAAATTATCAAGGACAAGGACTTCCTGGACAATGAGGAAAACGAGGA
CATTCTGGAAGATATCGTGCTGACCCTGACACTGTTTGAGGACAGAGAGATGATCGAGGAACGGCTGAAA
ACCTATGCCCACCTGTTCGACGACAAAGTGATGAAGCAGCTGAAGCGGCGGAGATACACCGGCTGGGGCA
GGCTGAGCCGGAAGCTGATCAACGGCATCCGGGACAAGCAGTCCGGCAAGACAATCCTGGATTTCCTGAA
GTCCGACGGCTTCGCCAACAGAAACTTCATGCAGCTGATCCACGACGACAGCCTGACCTTTAAAGAGGAC
ATCCAGAAAGCCCAGGTGTCCGGCCAGGGCGATAGCCTGCACGAGCACATTGCCAATCTGGCCGGCAGCC
CCGCCATTAAGAAGGGCATCCTGCAGACAGTGAAGGTGGTGGACGAGCTCGTGAAAGTGATGGGCCGGCA
CAAGCCCGAGAACATCGTGATCGAAATGGCCAGAGAGAACCAGACCACCCAGAAGGGACAGAAGAACAGC
CGCGAGAGAATGAAGCGGATCGAAGAGGGCATCAAAGAGCTGGGCAGCCAGATCCTGAAAGAACACCCCG
TGGAAAACACCCAGCTGCAGAACGAGAAGCTGTACCTGTACTACCTGCAGAATGGGCGGGATATGTACGT
GGACCAGGAACTGGACATCAACCGGCTGTCCGACTACGATGTGGACCATATCGTGCCTCAGAGCTTTCTG
AAGGACGACTCCATCGACAACAAGGTGCTGACCAGAAGCGACAAGAACCGGGGCAAGAGCGACAACGTGC
CCTCCGAAGAGGTCGTGAAGAAGATGAAGAACTACTGGCGGCAGCTGCTGAACGCCAAGCTGATTACCCA
GAGAAAGTTCGACAATCTGACCAAGGCCGAGAGAGGCGGCCTGAGCGAACTGGATAAGGCCGGCTTCATC
AAGAGACAGCTGGTGGAAACCCGGCAGATCACAAAGCACGTGGCACAGATCCTGGACTCCCGGATGAACA
CTAAGTACGACGAGAATGACAAGCTGATCCGGGAAGTGAAAGTGATCACCCTGAAGTCCAAGCTGGTGTC
CGATTTCCGGAAGGATTTCCAGTTTTACAAAGTGCGCGAGATCAACAACTACCACCACGCCCACGACGCC
TACCTGAACGCCGTCGTGGGAACCGCCCTGATCAAAAAGTACCCTAAGCTGGAAAGCGAGTTCGTGTACG
GCGACTACAAGGTGTACGACGTGCGGAAGATGATCGCCAAGAGCGAGCAGGAAATCGGCAAGGCTACCGC
CAAGTACTTCTTCTACAGCAACATCATGAACTTTTTCAAGACCGAGATTACCCTGGCCAACGGCGAGATC
CGGAAGCGGCCTCTGATCGAGACAAACGGCGAAACCGGGGAGATCGTGTGGGATAAGGGCCGGGATTTTG
CCACCGTGCGGAAAGTGCTGAGCATGCCCCAAGTGAATATCGTGAAAAAGACCGAGGTGCAGACAGGCGG
CTTCAGCAAAGAGTCTATCCTGCCCAAGAGGAACAGCGATAAGCTGATCGCCAGAAAGAAGGACTGGGAC
CCTAAGAAGTACGGCGGCTTCGACAGCCCCACCGTGGCCTATTCTGTGCTGGTGGTGGCCAAAGTGGAAA
AGGGCAAGTCCAAGAAACTGAAGAGTGTGAAAGAGCTGCTGGGGATCACCATCATGGAAAGAAGCAGCTT
CGAGAAGAATCCCATCGACTTTCTGGAAGCCAAGGGCTACAAAGAAGTGAAAAAGGACCTGATCATCAAG
CTGCCTAAGTACTCCCTGTTCGAGCTGGAAAACGGCCGGAAGAGAATGCTGGCCTCTGCCGGCGAACTGC
AGAAGGGAAACGAACTGGCCCTGCCCTCCAAATATGTGAACTTCCTGTACCTGGCCAGCCACTATGAGAA
GCTGAAGGGCTCCCCCGAGGATAATGAGCAGAAACAGCTGTTTGTGGAACAGCACAAGCACTACCTGGAC
GAGATCATCGAGCAGATCAGCGAGTTCTCCAAGAGAGTGATCCTGGCCGACGCTAATCTGGACAAAGTGC
TGTCCGCCTACAACAAGCACCGGGATAAGCCCATCAGAGAGCAGGCCGAGAATATCATCCACCTGTTTAC
CCTGACCAATCTGGGAGCCCCTGCCGCCTTCAAGTACTTTGACACCACCATCGACCGGAAGAGGTACACC
AGCACCAAAGAGGTGCTGGACGCCACCCTGATCCACCAGAGCATCACCGGCCTGTACGAGACACGGATCG
ACCTGTCTCAGCTGGGAGGCGACAAAAGGCCGGCGGCCACGAAAAAGGCCGGCCAGGCAAAAAAGAAAAA
GTAAGAATTCCTAGAGCTCGCTGATCAGCCTCGACTGTGCCTTCTAGTTGCCAGCCATCTGTTGTTTGCC
CCTCCCCCGTGCCTTCCTTGACCCTGGAAGGTGCCACTCCCACTGTCCTTTCCTAATAAAATGAGGAAAT
TGCATCGCATTGTCTGAGTAGGTGTCATTCTATTCTGGGGGGTGGGGTGGGGCAGGACAGCAAGGGGGAG
GATTGGGAAGAGAATAGCAGGCATGCTGGGGAGCGGCCGCAGGAACCCCTAGTGATGGAGTTGGCCACTC
CCTCTCTGCGCGCTCGCTCGCTCACTGAGGCCGGGCGACCAAAGGTCGCCCGACGCCCGGGCTTTGCCCG
GGCGGCCTCAGTGAGCGAGCGAGCGCGCAGCTGCCTGCAGGGGCGCCTGATGCGGTATTTTCTCCTTACG
CATCTGTGCGGTATTTCACACCGCATA
[95 nt withheld, positions 5698-5792]
T
[46 nt withheld, positions 5794-5839]
C
[141 nt withheld, positions 5841-5981]
CCTTTGACGTTGGAGTCCACGTTCTTT
[37 nt withheld, positions 6009-6045]
ACTCTATCTCGGGCTATTCTTTTGATTTATAAGGGATTTTGCCGATTTCGGTCTATTGGTTAAAAAATGA
GCTGATTTAACAAAAATTTAACGCGAATTTTAACAAAATATTAACGTTTACAATTTTATGGTGCACTCTC
AGTACAATCTGCTCTGATGCCGCATAGTTAAGCCAGCCCCGACACCCGCCAACACCCGCTGACGCGCCCT
GACGGGCTTGTCTGCTCCCGGCATCCGCTTACAGACAAGCTGTGACCGTCTCCGGGAGCTGCATGTGTCA
GAGGTTTTCACCGTCATCACCGAAACGCGCGAGACGAAAGGGCCTCGTGATACGCCTATTTTTATAGGTT
AATGTCATGATAATAATGGTTTCTTAGACGTCAGGTGGCACTTTTCGGGGAAATGTGCGCGGAACCCCTA
TTTGTTTATTTTTCTAAATACATTCAAATATGTATCCGCTCATGAGACAATAACCCTGATAAATGCTTCA
ATAATATTGAAAAAGGAAGAGTATGAGTATTCAACATTTCCGTGTCGCCCTTATTCCCTTTTTTGCGGCA
TTTTGCCTTCCTGTTTTTGCTCACCCAGAAACGCTGGTGAAAGTAAAAGATGCTGAAGATCAGTTGGGTG
CACGAGTGGGTTACATCGAACTGGATCTCAACAGCGGTAAGATCCTTGAGAGTTTTCGCCCCGAAGAACG
TTTTCCAATGATGAGCACTTTTAAAGTTCTGCTATGTGGCGCGGTATTATCCCGTATTGACGCCGGGCAA
GAGCAACTCGGTCGCCGCATACACTATTCTCAGAATGACTTGGTTGAGTACTCACCAGTCACAGAAAAGC
ATCTTACGGATGGCATGACAGTAAGAGAATTATGCAGTGCTGCCATAACCATGAGTGATAACACTGCGGC
CAACTTACTTCTGACAACGATCGGAGGACCGAAGGAGCTAACCGCTTTTTTGCACAACATGGGGGATCAT
GTAACTCGCCTTGATCGTTGGGAACCGGAGCTGAATGAAGCCATACCAAACGACGAGCGTGACACCACGA
TGCCTGTAGCAATGGCAACAACGTTGCGCAAACTATTAACTGGCGAACTACTTACTCTAGCTTCCCGGCA
ACAATTAATAGACTGGATGGAGGCGGATAAAGTTGCAGGACCACTTCTGCGCTCGGCCCTTCCGGCTGGC
TGGTTTATTGCTGATAAATCTGGAGCCGGTGAGCGTGGAAGCCGCGGTATCATTGCAGCACTGGGGCCAG
ATGGTAAGCCCTCCCGTATCGTAGTTATCTACACGACGGGGAGTCAGGCAACTATGGATGAACGAAATAG
ACAGATCGCTGAGATAGGTGCCTCACTGATTAAGCATTGGTAACTGTCAGACCAAGTTTACTCATATATA
CTTTAGATTGATTTAAAACTTCATTTTTAATTTAAAAGGATCTAGGTGAAGATCCTTTTTGATAATCTCA
TGACCAAAATCCCTTAACGTGAGTTTTCGTTCCACTGAGCGTCAGACCCCGTAGAAAAGATCAAAGGATC
TTCTTGAGATCCTTTTTTTCTGCGCGTAATCTGCTGCTTGCAAACAAAAAAACCACCGCTACCAGCGGTG
GTTTGTTTGCCGGATCAAGAGCTACCAACTCTTTTTCCGAAGGTAACTGGCTTCAGCAGAGCGCAGATAC
CAAATACTGTTCTTCTAGTGTAGCCGTAGTTAGGCCACCACTTCAAGAACTCTGTAGCACCGCCTACATA
CCTCGCTCTGCTAATCCTGTTACCAGTGGCTGCTGCCAGTGGCGATAAGTCGTGTCTTACCGGGTTGGAC
TCAAGACGATAGTTACCGGATAAGGCGCAGCGGTCGGGCTGAACGGGGGGTTCGTGCACACAGCCCAGCT
TGGAGCGAACGACCTACACCGAACTGAGATACCTACAGCGTGAGCTATGAGAAAGCGCCACGCTTCCCGA
AGGGAGAAAGGCGGACAGGTATCCGGTAAGCGGCAGGGTCGGAACAGGAGAGCGCACGAGGGAGCTTCCA
GGGGGAAACGCCTGGTATCTTTATAGTCCTGTCGGGTTTCGCCACCTCTGACTTGAGCGTCGATTTTTGT
GATGCTCGTCAGGGGGGCGGAGCCTATGGAAAAACGCCAGCAACGCGGCCTTTTTACGGTTCCTGGCCTT
TTGCTGGCCTTTTGCTCACATGTGAGGGCCTATTTCCCATGATTCCTTCATATTTGCATATACGATACAA
GGCTGTTAGAGAGATAATTGGAATTAATTTGACTGTAAACACAAAGATATTAGTACAAAATACGTGACGT
AGAAAGTAATAATTTCTTGGGTAGTTTGCAGTTTTAAAATTATGTTTTAAAATGGACTATCATATGCTTA
CCGTAACTTGAAAGTATTTCGATTTCTTGGCTTTATATATCTTGTGGAAAGGACGAAACACCGAAAGATT
ATACCTAGTGACT
